Addgene plasmid #137924: pM2s2AsG
Purpose: E. coli Nissle pMUT2-derived plasmid with ampicillin resistance and constitutive GFP expression
Depositing lab: Neel Joshi. Depositing organization: Harvard University. Publication: Plasmid Vectors for in Vivo Selection-Free Use with the Probiotic E. coli Nissle 1917. Kan A, Gelfat I, Emani S, Praveschotinunt P, Joshi NS. ACS Synth Biol. 2020 Dec 10. doi: 10.1021/acssynbio.0c00466. PubMed 33301298.
Backbone
  Vector backbone: pMUT2
  Backbone manufacturer: Native to E. coli Nissle
  Backbone size w/o insert (bp): 3173
  Modifications to backbone: pMUT2 was modified with an insulated cassette with a selection marker
  Vector type: Bacterial Expression, Synthetic Biology ; For use with E. coli Nissle in the mouse gut
Growth in bacteria
  Bacterial resistance: Ampicillin, 100 μg/mL
  Growth temperature: 30°C
  Growth strain: Mach1
  Copy number: High Copy
Gene/Insert
  Gene/Insert name: Superfolder GFP (alt name: sfGFP)
  Species: Synthetic
  Insert size (bp): 861
  GenBank ID: ADW83736.1
  Promoter: J23101
  Cloning method: Gibson Cloning
  Sequencing primers: 5′ GTTCCTTATCATCTGGCGAATCGG; 3′ GAGACGAGACGAGACAGCCTG
Terms and licenses: Academic/Nonprofit Terms; Industry Terms: Not Available to Industry
How to cite: pM2s2AsG was a gift from Neel Joshi (Addgene plasmid # 137924 ; http://n2t.net/addgene:137924 ; RRID:Addgene_137924)
