[The description below was written by a language model from this plasmid's Addgene catalogue record and pLannotate feature annotations shown in this document.]
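Description:
pM2s2AsG is a bacterial expression and synthetic-biology plasmid built on pMUT2, one of the cryptic plasmids native to the probiotic strain E. coli Nissle 1917. It is intended for use with Nissle in the mouse gut. The backbone was modified by adding an insulated cassette carrying a selection marker, here the β-lactamase gene (AmpR) with its own bla promoter, which confers ampicillin resistance. In the annotated sequence this marker is bracketed on both sides by paired T3Te and his operon terminators, which shield it from transcriptional read-through into or out of neighbouring regions. The plasmid is recorded as high copy. No conventional cloning-vector origin is annotated, so replication presumably relies on native pMUT2 functions. A pseudoknot element of the repBA regulatory type is the only replication-related feature detected.

The payload is superfolder GFP, a robustly folding GFP variant, expressed constitutively. The catalogue names the synthetic Anderson-series promoter J23101. The annotation software labels the short promoter immediately upstream of the GFP coding sequence as a J23119 fragment, probably because the members of this family are nearly identical. The sfGFP gene is followed by rrnB T1 and T7Te terminators and BioBrick-style junctions.

The feature table also shows a relB/relE antitoxin–toxin pair, a module type that can promote plasmid retention by penalising plasmid-free daughter cells. The record does not say whether it is native or added. A few other fragmentary hits (His tag, SET1, T7 terminator, cppC) are not explained either. The sequenced record is 8,358 nt, much larger than the listed 3,173 bp backbone plus 861 bp insert, and long stretches are unannotated. The plasmid serves as a fluorescently marked vector for tracking Nissle and plasmid maintenance in vivo without antibiotic selection.
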