Features (pLannotate 1.2.2; 20 found; start..end, strand, type, name):
    483..514     -  promoter       J23119 promoter (fragment): bacterial promoter (Registry of Standard Biological Parts BBa J23119)
    599..628     +  terminator     T3Te terminator: phage T3 early transcription terminator
    688..746     -  terminator     his operon terminator: This putative transcriptin terminator from the E. coli his operon has a 2-bp deletion introduced during synthesis. Its efficiency has not been determined.
    757..1617    -  CDS            AmpR: β-lactamase; bla; confers resistance to ampicillin, carbenicillin, and related antibiotics
   1620..1689    -  promoter       AmpR promoter: bla
   1697..1718    -  misc_feature   BioBrick prefix: BioBrick prefix for parts that do not start with "ATG"
   1765..1794    +  terminator     T3Te terminator: phage T3 early transcription terminator
   1854..1913    -  terminator     his operon terminator: This putative transcriptin terminator from the E. coli his operon has a 2-bp deletion introduced during synthesis. Its efficiency has not been determined.
   2414..2935    +  CDS            cppC (fragment): CPPC_NEIGO - Protein predicted: Swiss-Prot protein existence level 4. From Neisseria gonorrhoeae.
   3926..4207    -  CDS            relE: RELE_ECOLI - Experimental evidence at protein level: Swiss-Prot protein existence level 1. Cross-talk can occur between different TA systems. Ectopic expression of this toxin induces transcription of 7 tested TA systems (dinJ/yafQ, hicAB, mazEF, mqsRA, prlF(sohA)/yhaV, relBEF and yefM/yoeB) with specific cleavage of the relBEF mRNA produced immediately upstream and within the relB coding sequence. The cleaved mRNA can be translated into RelE, leading to a positive feedback cycle of RelE expression. The relBEF operon is required for transcription of the mazEF TA system operon during amino acid
   4200..4439    -  CDS            relB: RELB_ECOLI - Experimental evidence at protein level: Swiss-Prot protein existence level 1. Seems to be a principal mediator of cell death in liquid media. From Escherichia coli (strain K12).
   4580..4693    +  ncRNA          PK-repBA (fragment): Accession: RF01089 - Pseudoknot of the regulatory region of the repBA gene
   7525..7572    -  terminator     T7 terminator: transcription terminator for bacteriophage T7 RNA polymerase
   7580..7629    -  CDS            SET1 (fragment): solubility-enhancement tag derived from T7 phage gene 10B
   7639..7656    -  CDS            9xHis (fragment): 9xHis affinity tag
   7840..7880    +  terminator     bacterial terminator (fragment): putative bacterial transcription terminator
   7914..7932    -  misc_feature   BioBrick suffix (fragment): universal suffix for all parts
   7939..7966    -  terminator     T7Te terminator: phage T7 early transcription terminator
   7982..8053    -  terminator     rrnB T1 terminator: transcription terminator T1 from the E. coli rrnB gene
   8101..456     -  CDS            superfolder GFP (across the origin): GFP variant that folds robustly even when fused to poorly folded proteins (Pédelacq et al., 2006)
>Addgene plasmid #137924 | pM2s2AsG | addgene full sequence | sequence record 331367 | Addgene NGS Result
GATGTAAACATTGTGGCTGTTAAAATTGTATTCCAGCTTATGGCCCAGGATATTGCCGTCTTCTTTAAAG
TCAATGCCTTTCAGCTCAATGCGGTTTACCAGGGTATCGCCTTCAAATTTCACTTCCGCACGCGTTTTGT
ACGTGCCGTCATCCTTAAAGGAAATCGTGCGTTCCTGCACATAGCCTTCCGGCATGGCGGACTTGAAGAA
GTCATGCTGCTTCATATGGTCCGGATAACGAGCAAAGCACTGAACACCATAAGTCAGCGTCGTTACCAGA
GTCGGCCAAGGTACCGGCAGTTTACCAGTAGTACAGATGAACTTCAGCGTCAGTTTACCATTAGTTGCGT
CACCTTCACCCTCGCCACGCACGGAAAACTTATGACCGTTGACATCACCATCCAGTTCCACCAGAATAGG
GACGACACCAGTGAACAGCTCTTCGCCTTTACGCATCTAGTATTTCTCCTCTTTCTCTAGTAGCTAGCAT
AATACCTAGGACTGAGCTAGCTGTAAACAGTGCTCTTGTGGGTCCGATTCGCCAGATGATAAGGAACGAG
AGGCGGTTTGCGTATTGTTACGTAGCAATCAACTCACTGGCTCACCTTCACGGGTGGGCCTTTCTTCGGC
ACGGGCAAATTGCTGAATATTCCTTTTCTTAGACGTCAGGTGGCAAACGCGAAGTAATCTTTTCGGTTTT
AAAGAAAAAGGGCAGGGTGGTGACACCTTGCCCGTTTTTTGCCGGAGCTAGTATTATTACCAATGCTTAA
TCAGGGAGGCACCTATCTCAGCGATCTGGCGATTACGTTCGTCCATAGTTGCCTGGCTCCCCGTCGTGTA
GATAACTACGATACGGGAGGGCTTACCATCTGGCCCCAGGGCTGCAATAATACCGCGGGACCCACGCTCA
CCGGCTCCAGATTTATCAGCAATAAACCAGCCAGCCGGAAGGGCCGAGCGCAGAAGTGGTCCTGCAACTT
TATCCGCCTCCATCCAGTCTATTAATTGTTGCCGGGAAGCGAGAGTAAGAAGTTCGCCAGTTAAGAGTTT
GCGCAACGTTGTTGCCATAGCTACAGGCATCGTGGTGTCACGCTCGTCGTTTGGTATGGCTTCATTCAGC
TCCGGTTCCCAACGATCAAGGCGAGTTACATGATCACCCATGTTGTGCAAAAAAGCGGTAAGCTCCTTCG
GTCCTCCGATCGTTGTCAGAAGTAAGTTGGCCGCCGTGTTATCACTCATGGTTATGGCAGCGCTGCATAA
TTCGCGTACTGTCATGCCGTCCGTAAGATGCTTTTCTGTGACTGGTGAGTACTCAACCAAGTCATTCTGA
GAATAGTGTATGCGGCGACCGAGTTGCTCTTGCCCGGCGTCAATACGGGATAATACCGCGCCACAGAGCA
GAACTTTAAAAGTGCTCATCATTGGGAAACGTTCTTCGGGGCGAAAACTCTCAAGAATCTTACCGCTGTT
GAGGTCCAGTTCGATGTAACCCACACGTGCACCCAACTGATCTTCGGCATCTTTTACTTTCACCAGCGTT
TCTGGGTGAGCAAAAACAGGAAGGCAAAATGCCGCAAAAAAGGGAATAAGGGCGACACGGAAATGTTGAA
TACTCATATTCTTCCTTTTTCAATATTATTGAAGCATTTATCAGGGTTATTGTCTCATGAGCGGATAGAT
ATTTGAATGTATTTAGCTCTAGAAGCGGCCGCGAATTCGAGTCACTAAGGGCTAACTAACTAATTACGTA
GCAATCAACTCACTGGCTCACCTTCACGGGTGGGCCTTTCTTCGGCACGGGCAAATTGCTGAATATTCCT
TTTCTTAGACGTCAGGTGGCAAACGCGAAGTAATCTTTTCGGTTTTAAAGAAAAAGGGCAGGGTGGTGAC
ACCTTGCCCGTTTTTTTGCCGGAGCTAGAGCTGTCAGACCAAGTTTACGAGCTCGACCGCATTCTAGATT
TAGGGAGTACACACAGCGTCCCCTCTTCGAGGTGCCGTCTGTGACTGTTTCAGGGGGCTCGCCGCCCCCC
GAAACCCCTTGCATCCACTGCGAAAATTCGCACTTTGGGTGCGAAACTTTCTCAGCGGATTCTCATGGAA
AAGCGCACCAAAGAGATCAAAATCAGACTCACCGAAGCGGAGCATCAGCGGCTACTTGAACGCTGTGACC
GTAAGCATTTGGCCGAGTGGTTACGAGCCGTTGGCTTAGGCGAATCGCGTACAGCTCGGCGTCGTCCGCT
ACCTACCGTAGACCCGACCTTGTTACGTCAGGTCAGCGGGATCGGTAATAACCTCAATCAAATAGCCCGT
TACTTGAATCAGCATGGCTTACCGCCGCAAGAACGGGTGTCGTTGTTAGCGGTGCTCAATAGCATTGACC
AACATCTTGCCGAACTGCTGGAGCAACATCGTGATCGTTAAGATTCATGGTCGTGGTGCCGGTGGCGGGA
GTGGTCCTGTCGATTACCTTCTGGGCCCTGATCGTCAGCGCGAACAAGCGACGGTGTTACGGGGTAACCC
TGAGCACGTCAAAGAGCTGATTGATGGCTGCGAATTTGCCCGAACTTATACCTCTGGCGTGCTCTCTTTT
CAGGAGAGTGATTTACCCGAAGGCGAAAAGCAGCGATTGATGGATGAATGGGAGCAGACATTGATGACCG
GTCTAGATAAAGACCAGTATGCCTGCCTCTGGGTTCAACATCAGGACAAAGGGCGTCTTGAATTGAATTT
TGTTATCCCGAACATCGAATTGCAGAGCGGAAAACGGCTACAACCTTACTTTGATCGGGCTGACCGGCCT
CGTGTTAACGCATGGCAAACCCTCACCAATGACCGGCTTGGGTTACGCGACCCGAATGACCCTGCTAATC
GCCGAGCATTAACCCCCTCTAATGACCTTCCTCGCAACAAACAGCAGGCAGCGGAAGCCATTACCAAAGG
GCTAATCAGCTTGATTGAGCAGGGAGAAATTACGGATCGTAAAGGGGTGATTTCCCACCTTACCGATGCC
GGATTGTCGGTCGTACGGGAAACCAAATCCAGTATCAGTATTGCTGATCCGGCAGGTGGCCCGAATATTC
GCTTAAAAGGAGTGCTGTATGAGCGAGATTTTAAATTTAGCGCGGGAGTTCGAGAGCAAATCGAAGCAGC
AAGCCAAGACTACCGCAACGAGCGTCGCGAACGCATTCGAGAAGCACGAGAAACGTATCACCGAGGCCTT
GAAATTAAGCTCAGGGAACATACAGACCGCTATCCAAGAAGAGAACGACAGCCAGCTAAAACAGATACAC
CGCTTAGTCGGAATGACATGGCTGTACAGCCTGGCATTAAGTGGGATCCTGTTTGCGATATTGATTGGAG
TAGCTTGGTATCTCGGGACTATCGTGGTCGAACGCCAGAACGAAATCAGCGAGCAGAGCCAGATCCTGCA
GGACTTAAAGAGCCAGACCGGAGCCGGCGTATCGATAATTCACGATTCCAAGAACAAGAGCGTGTATTAC
CTGATCCTTCCGCAGGGGGCGAAGAAGATCGACGAGTACAAGAACGCTCAACATCGTCAGGTCATCAAGT
ACAGCGCCAAATAACCTCATCAGACGCCACAGAATCGATTCTGGGCGGTTTTATCTATCAGGGTGAAGAG
ATTCATGACCGAAATGGAGCAGCAGCTTCTGAGCGCATTAGAGAGCTTACAGAGGCACTACGAACAACAG
CAGCAAGCGTGGCAGGACAGCTACGCCAACTTACAGCGCATGTTCGAGGTTACCTCGCAGGAGTTGGCGA
AAAACGACAGGGTTTGTCAGGCCTTGAGCATGCAAGTCACCGGCTTGGCGCAGCAAGTCGAGAGCTTAAA
CAGAACAGTGCGCCGCTTGAGCAATTAGCCAAGCGGCACGAACAGCGGTATTCTCGCGGTCACGGCATGA
GTTTATAAGCGTTTATCGGCCGCATCGTAAGCGGCAGAACGCTCGCGCTTACCGACCGCCACCACGAATA
CCGTAATGGTTTGATCGCGAACCTGATAGACCAAGCGATAACCGGATGCACGGAGCTTGATTTTGTAGCA
GTCATGCAGCTCTCGCAGGCGATTTTTATCGATCCGCGGGTGTTGTAGAACCTGCTCGAGTTTTTTCTTG
AACTGCAGACGGACATCATCCCCGAGCTTGCGCCATTCCTTCAGGGCTCGGGGATCAAATTCAAGGTTAT
AGCTCATCCAGTGACACCTTTACGCCCGCCTGTGGGTTTTCCAGACGATCCCGAACGATAGCCATCAAAT
CGGCATCATCCTCGGTCAGCAAAACCTGCTGGAACGGCAAACGTCCGCTTTGGGCCACATATTCCAGTGT
TTGGCGCAGAACCTCGGACGGCGTTACGCCCAGCTTTTCCAGTGCGGCATAAGAGCGGCTTTTCAGCTCG
TCATCGATCCGAATATTAATCGTGGCCATCATCTCACCTCTTGATGTAGTGACAAGTGTATCTACAAGAA
GTAGTATGAGCGTAAAGCCGTGCGAGAACAAGCAGGAATAACGGATTGTCGGGGATGACAAAAACCGTTG
TTGAGGTGTAACTTAGTGGCAGAAAAAACAAAGCCCCGAAATCATGCTCTACTTTGGCGAGCGGACATGA
CATTCAGGGCTAGGTCGAAACCTAGAAAGGATATTAGCACATGCAGCGTGCAAAACAACAGCCCCGCCAT
AAGGCTGGGAGCCTTGGATAATCAGGCTTTAACGCTTTTTAACGACCGGTTACCCCACAAGCCGTACTTC
TCCGATGATTTACAGTTTGGTGTTCGCATTGCCGGTAAAGAGCGTGCTCTCCTCGCAAAATACATCCAGT
TTAATCAGCCTCACGCCATGTACTGGCTTTGCTTTGACGTGGACAGAGCCGGAGCCGCGATTGATTGGGC
CGATCTGGGGGCACCTGCGCCCACACTCACCATCAAAAACCCCGAGAACGGACATGCTCACCTGTTGTAT
GCCTTGCATACGGCGGTACGTACCGCGCCGGATGGTCGAGCTGCCCCCCTTAAATACGCCGCCGCCATCG
AGAATGCGCTGCGTAAAAAATTGGGCGCAGATGTGGGGTATTCAGGGCTAATTTGCAAGAATCCGAACCA
CCTGCACTGGCAGATCACCGTCTGGCAGCCAGAGCTCTATACCCTTGACTGGTTAGCCGATTACCTCGAC
CTTGGCGCAGCCAATGACCGCGAAATCCTGCCGGACTACGGTTTAGGCCGTAACTGCACCCTCTTCGATA
AAACCCGCAAGTGGGCTTACCGCGCTATCCGCCAAGGCTGGCCGCAGTATGACCAATGGCTACAAGCCTG
CATTGAACGCGCTAAAGCCTACAACCTGCAGTTCTCCGCACCTTTAGACGAGAACGAAGTCATGGGAATT
GCTAAAAGTGTGGCTAAGTGGACAAGTAAGAACCTTACAGAGCTTGGCTTTGAAGAGTATGTTAAACAAA
CACATACTTCTGAAATTCAGCGTCAACGTGGAAAAAAAAGCTCTGGTGGTGGAAGGCCGAAAGTTAGAGA
TGGAGAATGGATTTCTTTAGGAATAAGTAGATCAACGTGGTACAGGAAATTTTACAAAAATGAAAATTAG
AATGTATCTCTTATCAATGTTGTTTTTATTTATACCGATAACAATATATTTTTCTGGTATTGATAACGTA
TGGTCTGTTTTAGATAAGGCCATGTCTTCGTGTTCTGGCGCGGATGGAAAATTTCAATGCGTACTCGACT
ATTCAAATAGCAGATTAACATTTTCTGTATTGAGGTCAGTGATCTGCGGGGCTTTGATTTTAACTTGTTC
TTATACATACATTTGGTATCGATGGGTTTTGAAAAACTTAGACTCCGGTGCGGTGTCAAGAAAGTTAAAG
GTCGTTTCATGTAAAAAAGAATCCGGTGAGTATCTTTCTTTTTTATCAACGTACATAATGCCGTTGGTCT
TTACTGATTTAAGCAAACCATCAAATATAGTTAATTTTTTGTTTGTTTTGATTATCGTCGGTTTTTTGCA
CATCAAAACAAAAAGAATTCACTGCAACCCAACATTGTCATTATTTAATGTTTCTGCCTATAAGATTACT
TACAGTGTGGTAGCTAATGGAAGGGAAAAAACGCAAGACGGTGAGTTGATAGTTTTATCTAAAGATTTAA
TAAAAGAAAATGATTTTATCAGAGTTATAAATCATGATGATTATTTAACGTTCGCGAAAAAAATCATAGA
GGAATGATGATGAGTGACGATGCCTTAGATCTTGATGCTTTGGAGCATAATGAAGAAAAAGCACAAGAGC
TTTTAGAACTGTATAAGCATTTTGATTGTGATATTAACGATGTTACATTGCACACTTACTTTAACTTTAA
AAATAAAGGTAAAGCGGGTGCTAAGGACTCTTTTAGCTATAAAATTGCCATCCTTAAAAATGACAGTGAG
CTAAAACAGTCCATTATTGATAATGTGATAAAGAAAACTATATCTGATTTAGAAAATCGGGTTGTGATAG
TATCAGATGTTAATACACTAAGTGACCGCACCAACACCATTTCATTTTTAAATGATGCTGAGCAGTATGA
TAATGAGCAAATGAAGTTTCTGACTGGCATTGTGTTTGATGCTGGGTTTGGTGGTGATGGCAATGAAAAT
ATCCCAATTGTTGATTTTGACAGTGTGGATCTAATATCAAAAGTTGACTCAATCATTTTCGTTTTGAGTA
AGAATAATGACGACAATTGTATAACCATATACAAGAAGCAATATCCAGTTCAAAACTTATCAAGAAAGAA
AAATAATTTTTATGGGTTTAGCAAAAAAGAACTATCTCGAGTAGATCAAGATATGATTTCTATTGATGGT
AAGGCATCTCTTGTTTTTGCTGGCGATACGGTATTTATCTACGACCAAAATGTTTTCGAGCGTTTTTTTG
GCTATAAAGCATGGATAAAAAATGCTGCCACTGATTTTGTTAACAATATGTCCACTCGTTTTAAGGGATT
TGTTGACTTAAGCAAATTTATTGAGCGAGTAAATAAAGATAGTCATGATGCGGATGCTTTTTCTCGGAAG
CTAGCTAAGGCGTATGCTCGAAGCGAAACAAAGCAAACGCTACAAACAATAACAAATGAACATCTTAAGA
GTGTTCTAGATGAAAATGGATATTTAGCAGGTGTTTTAAAGTATAAAAAAGGTGATGCTACGATTTGCAT
CGCAAGCCATAACCAGCAAGATACGTTTATCGCTATGGTATCCGAAGGCGTATTGAGATCGTTGATTACA
GGCATTGATTATTTAAGCCTTGGGTCAAAGCGGAAAATATCGTCAGCAGCATCCAATACTACTACCAGTA
CCACTTCGGATTCCTCTTCCGCTGCCGTGTGAGACAAAACAACCTATATCAGATAACAGCCCTGCTTTTG
CGGGGCTTTTTGTTTGTGCGTGATGCGACCTCGATGTACGATAGATGCTGTACTAAGCCACCGCGAAGAA
GCAAGGTTTATCCGGATATAGTTCCTCCTTTCAGCAAAAAACCCCTCAAGACCCGTTTAGAGGCCCCAAG
GGGTTATGCTAGTTATTGCTCAGCGGTGGCAGCAGCCAACTCAGCTTCCTTTCGGGCTTTGTTAGCAGCC
GGATCTCAGTGGTGGTGGTGGTGGTGCTCGAGTGCGGCCTAGAGGTCTCGCCGGCGGGTGGAAGGGCTCG
GAGTTGTGGTAATCTATGTATCCTGGCCTAGGTTTGATCATCTCCAGGAAGACCGCGCGCGGAGACGAGA
CGAGACAGCCTGAGAATGGATGCGAGTAATGCTTAAGAAGAGCAAGCTTCGAAACCGTACGTACTAGCAG
AAATCATCCTTAGCGAAAGCTAAGGATTTTTTTTATCTGATTACCGCCTTTGAGTGAGCTGATACCGCTC
GCCGCAGCGGCCGCTACTAGTATATAAACGCAGAAAGGCCCACCCGAAGGTGAGCCAGTGTGACTCTAGT
AGAGAGCGTTCACCGACAAACAACAGATAAAACGAAAGGCCCAGTCTTTCGACTGAGCCTTTCGTTTTAT
TTGATGCCTGGCTCTAGTAGCGATCTACACTAGCACTATCAGCGTTATCATTTGTACAGTTCATCCATAC
CATGCGTGATGCCCGCTGCGGTTACGAACTCCAGCAGAACCATATGATCGCGTTTCTCGTTCGGATCTTT
AGACAGAACGCTTTGCGTGCTCAGATAGTGATTGTCTGGCAGCAGAACAGGACCATCACCGATTGGAGTG
TTTTGCTGGTAGTGATCAGCCAGCTGCACGCTGCCATCCTCCACGTTGTGGCGAATTTTAAAATTCGCTT
TAATGCCATTTTTTTGTTTATCGGCGGT
